>Addgene plasmid #207777 | qTAG-N-Blast-3xFLAG-LMNB1 | addgene full sequence | sequence record 416194 | Addgene NGS Result
TCGCGCGTTTCGGTGATGACGGTGAAAACCTCTGACACATGCAGCTCCCGGAGACGGTCACAGCTTGTCT
GTAAGCGGATGCCGGGAGCAGACAAGCCCGTCAGGGCGCGTCAGCGGGTGTTGGCGGGTGTCGGGGCTGG
CTTAACTATGCGGCATCAGAGCAGATTGTACTGAGAGTGCACCATATGCGGTGTGAAATACCGCACAGAT
GCGTAAGGAGAAAATACCGCATCAGGCGCCATTCGCCATTCAGGCTGCGCAACTGTTGGGAAGGGCGATC
GGTGCGGGCCTCTTCGCTATTACGCCAGCTGGCGAAAGGGGGATGTGCTGCAAGGCGATTAAGTTGGGTA
ACGCCAGGGTTTTCCCAGTCACGACGTTGTAAAACGACGGCCAGTGAATTCGGGGCGGCGGGAGGGCCCT
GGGCCCAGAGCCGCGCGGGTGGGCAGTCCCAGGCGTCCTTCCTTACAGCCCTGAGCCTGGTCCGGGAACC
GCCCAGCCGGGAGGGCCGAGCTGACGGTTGCCCAAGGGCCAGATTTTAAATTTACAGGCCCGGCCCCCGA
ACCGCCGAAGCGCGCTGCCTGCTCCCCATTGGCCCATGGTAGTCACGTGGAGGCGCCGGGGCGTGCCGGC
CATGTTGGGGAGTGCGGCGCCGCGGCCCGCGCCACCTCCGCCCCCCGCGGCTTGCCTCCAGCCCGCCCCT
CCCGGCCCTCCTCCCCCCGCCCGCCGCTCCGTGCAGCCTGAGAGGAAACAAAGTGCTGCGAGCAGGAGAC
GGCGGCGGCGCGAACCCTGCTGGGCCTCCATTCACCCTCGTCTTGCATTTTCCCGCGTGCGTGTGTGAGT
GGGTGTGTGTGTTTTCTTACAAAGGGTATTTCGCGATCGATCGATTGATTCGTAGTTCCCCCCCGCGCGC
CTTTGCCCTTTGTGCTGTAATCGAGCTCCCGCCATCCCAGGTGCTTCTCCGTTCCTCTAAACGCCAGCGT
CTGGACGTGAGCGCAGGTCGCCGGTTTGTGCCTTCGGTCCCCGCTTCGCCCCCTGCCGTCCCCTCCTTAT
CACGGTCCCGCTCGCGGCCTCGCCGCCCCGCTGTCTCCGCCGCCCGCCATGGGCAAGAGCAAGACCGGTA
GCTACCGTTCGTATAGCATACATTATACGAAGTTATCTGCTAGCATGGCCAAGCCTTTGTCTCAAGAAGA
ATCCACCCTCATTGAAAGAGCAACGGCTACAATCAACAGCATCCCCATCTCTGAAGACTACAGCGTCGCC
AGCGCAGCTCTCTCTAGCGACGGCCGCATCTTCACTGGTGTCAATGTATATCATTTTACTGGGGGACCTT
GTGCAGAACTCGTGGTGCTGGGCACTGCTGCTGCTGCGGCAGCTGGCAACCTGACTTGTATCGTCGCGAT
CGGAAATGAGAACAGGGGCATCTTGAGCCCCTGCGGACGGTGCCGACAGGTGCTTCTCGATCTGCATCCT
GGGATCAAAGCCATAGTGAAGGACAGTGATGGACAGCCGACGGCAGTTGGGATTCGTGAATTGCTGCCCT
CTGGTTATGTGTGGGAGGGCGGATCCGGAGCTACTAACTTCAGCCTGCTGAAGCAGGCCGGAGACGTGGA
GGAGAACCCTGGACCTTCTAGAATAACTTCGTATAGCATACATTATACGAACGGTAGCACGCGTGGAGGT
GGCGGTTCCGATTACAAGGATGACGACGATAAGGACTATAAGGACGATGATGACAAGGACTACAAAGATG
ATGACGATAAAGGTGGAGGCGGATCTCTCGAGGGAGGAAGCGGAGGATCTGGCGGTACCGCGACTGCGAC
CCCCGTGCCGCCGCGGATGGGCAGCCGCGCTGGCGGCCCCACCACGCCGCTGAGCCCCACGCGCCTGTCG
CGGCTCCAGGAGAAGGAGGAGCTGCGCGAGCTCAATGACCGGCTGGCGGTGTACATCGACAAGGTGCGCA
GCCTGGAGACGGAGAACAGCGCGCTGCAGCTGCAGGTGACGGAGCGCGAGGAGGTGCGCGGCCGTGAGCT
CACCGGCCTCAAGGCGCTCTACGAGACCGAGCTGGCCGACGCGCGACGCGCGCTCGACGACACGGCCCGC
GAGCGCGCCAAGCTGCAGATCGAGCTGGGCAAGTGCAAGGCGGAACACGACCAGCTGCTCCTCAAGTGAG
TGCTAGCTGGCGGCCGCGTTAGCGCCAAGGAGGGGCGGGGGCGCAACCGCGGCGACCAGCTCACCGGGTT
CTGCCGTGGGGAGGGAGCAGAGGCCAGGATGCACGCGTCCTTCTGAAGGAACAGGGTCTCGGTCTCCGGA
AAGGAGAAAGAATCTAGAGTTCATAGCGGAGCAGGGGTCGCGGAGGGGGCTCGAGCTGTAGCGCTGGGGG
GCCGTGATGCCCATTTCTAGATTTTGGATACCCGCTGGGACGTGGTAAGTGCGCGCCTGGGACTGCCGAG
AAGGAGCTCCCGCTTTCGCACTCGAATCCGGGGAGCCGGCGCGGAGAGGCGGCCCCTCAAAGCTTGGCGT
AATCATGGTCATAGCTGTTTCCTGTGTGAAATTGTTATCCGCTCACAATTCCACACAACATACGAGCCGG
AAGCATAAAGTGTAAAGCCTGGGGTGCCTAATGAGTGAGCTAACTCACATTAATTGCGTTGCGCTCACTG
CCCGCTTTCCAGTCGGGAAACCTGTCGTGCCAGCTGCATTAATGAATCGGCCAACGCGCGGGGAGAGGCG
GTTTGCGTATTGGGCGCTCTTCCGCTTCCTCGCTCACTGACTCGCTGCGCTCGGTCGTTCGGCTGCGGCG
AGCGGTATCAGCTCACTCAAAGGCGGTAATACGGTTATCCACAGAATCAGGGGATAACGCAGGAAAGAAC
ATGTGAGCAAAAGGCCAGCAAAAGGCCAGGAACCGTAAAAAGGCCGCGTTGCTGGCGTTTTTCCATAGGC
TCCGCCCCCCTGACGAGCATCACAAAAATCGACGCTCAAGTCAGAGGTGGCGAAACCCGACAGGACTATA
AAGATACCAGGCGTTTCCCCCTGGAAGCTCCCTCGTGCGCTCTCCTGTTCCGACCCTGCCGCTTACCGGA
TACCTGTCCGCCTTTCTCCCTTCGGGAAGCGTGGCGCTTTCTCATAGCTCACGCTGTAGGTATCTCAGTT
CGGTGTAGGTCGTTCGCTCCAAGCTGGGCTGTGTGCACGAACCCCCCGTTCAGCCCGACCGCTGCGCCTT
ATCCGGTAACTATCGTCTTGAGTCCAACCCGGTAAGACACGACTTATCGCCACTGGCAGCAGCCACTGGT
AACAGGATTAGCAGAGCGAGGTATGTAGGCGGTGCTACAGAGTTCTTGAAGTGGTGGCCTAACTACGGCT
ACACTAGAAGAACAGTATTTGGTATCTGCGCTCTGCTGAAGCCAGTTACCTTCGGAAAAAGAGTTGGTAG
CTCTTGATCCGGCAAACAAACCACCGCTGGTAGCGGTGGTTTTTTTGTTTGCAAGCAGCAGATTACGCGC
AGAAAAAAAGGATCTCAAGAAGATCCTTTGATCTTTTCTACGGGGTCTGACGCTCAGTGGAACGAAAACT
CACGTTAAGGGATTTTGGTCATGAGATTATCAAAAAGGATCTTCACCTAGATCCTTTTAAATTAAAAATG
AAGTTTTAAATCAATCTAAAGTATATATGAGTAAACTTGGTCTGACAGTTACCAATGCTTAATCAGTGAG
GCACCTATCTCAGCGATCTGTCTATTTCGTTCATCCATAGTTGCCTGACTCCCCGTCGTGTAGATAACTA
CGATACGGGAGGGCTTACCATCTGGCCCCAGTGCTGCAATGATACCGCGAGACCCACGCTCACCGGCTCC
AGATTTATCAGCAATAAACCAGCCAGCCGGAAGGGCCGAGCGCAGAAGTGGTCCTGCAACTTTATCCGCC
TCCATCCAGTCTATTAATTGTTGCCGGGAAGCTAGAGTAAGTAGTTCGCCAGTTAATAGTTTGCGCAACG
TTGTTGCCATTGCTACAGGCATCGTGGTGTCACGCTCGTCGTTTGGTATGGCTTCATTCAGCTCCGGTTC
CCAACGATCAAGGCGAGTTACATGATCCCCCATGTTGTGCAAAAAAGCGGTTAGCTCCTTCGGTCCTCCG
ATCGTTGTCAGAAGTAAGTTGGCCGCAGTGTTATCACTCATGGTTATGGCAGCACTGCATAATTCTCTTA
CTGTCATGCCATCCGTAAGATGCTTTTCTGTGACTGGTGAGTACTCAACCAAGTCATTCTGAGAATAGTG
TATGCGGCGACCGAGTTGCTCTTGCCCGGCGTCAATACGGGATAATACCGCGCCACATAGCAGAACTTTA
AAAGTGCTCATCATTGGAAAACGTTCTTCGGGGCGAAAACTCTCAAGGATCTTACCGCTGTTGAGATCCA
GTTCGATGTAACCCACTCGTGCACCCAACTGATCTTCAGCATCTTTTACTTTCACCAGCGTTTCTGGGTG
AGCAAAAACAGGAAGGCAAAATGCCGCAAAAAAGGGAATAAGGGCGACACGGAAATGTTGAATACTCATA
CTCTTCCTTTTTCAATATTATTGAAGCATTTATCAGGGTTATTGTCTCATGAGCGGATACATATTTGAAT
GTATTTAGAAAAATAAACAAATAGGGGTTCCGCGCACATTTCCCCGAAAAGTGCCACCTGACGTCTAAGA
AACCATTATTATCATGACATTAACCTATAAAAATAGGCGTATCACGAGGCCCTTTCGTC
Features (pLannotate 1.2.2; 15 found; start..end, strand, type, name):
    137..236     +  misc_feature   bom (fragment): basis of mobility region from pBR322
    242..399     -  CDS            lacZα (fragment): LacZα fragment of β-galactosidase; lacZ fragment
   1123..1156    +  protein_bind   lox71: Left element (LE) mutant of loxP (Araki et al., 2010). Cre-mediated recombination occurs in the 8-bp core sequence (GCATACAT). Cre recombinase
   1165..1560    +  CDS            BSD: blasticidin S deaminase; Aspergillus terreus BSD; confers resistance to blasticidin
   1633..1666    +  protein_bind   lox66: Right element (RE) mutant of loxP (Araki et al., 2010). Cre-mediated recombination occurs in the 8-bp core sequence (GCATACAT). Cre recombinase
   1690..1761    +  CDS            3xFLAG: three tandem FLAG® epitope tags
   1810..2163    +  CDS            LMNB1 (fragment): LMNB1_HUMAN - Also known as LMN2, LMNB. Experimental evidence at protein level: Swiss-Prot protein existence level 1. Lamins are components of the nuclear lamina, a fibrous layer on the nucleoplasmic side of the inner nuclear membrane, which is thought to provide a framework for the nuclear envelope and may also interact with chromatin. From Homo sapiens (Human).
   2552..2568    -  protein_bind   lac operator: The lac repressor binds to the lac operator to inhibit transcription in E. coli. This inhibition can be relieved by adding lactose or isopropyl-β-D-thiogalactopyranoside (IPTG). lac repressor encoded by lacI
   2576..2606    -  promoter       lac promoter: promoter for the E. coli lac operon
   2621..2642    -  protein_bind   CAP binding site: CAP binding activates transcription in the presence of cAMP. E. coli catabolite activator protein
   2655..2747    -  CDS            lacI (fragment): lac repressor; lacI; The lac repressor binds to the lac operator to inhibit transcription in E. coli. This inhibition can be relieved by adding lactose or isopropyl-β-D-thiogalactopyranoside (IPTG).
   2930..3518    -  rep_origin     ori: high-copy-number ColE1/pMB1/pBR322/pUC origin of replication
   3689..4549    -  CDS            AmpR: β-lactamase; bla; confers resistance to ampicillin, carbenicillin, and related antibiotics
   4550..4654    -  promoter       AmpR promoter: bla
   4749..35      +  CDS            rop (fragment) (across the origin): Rop protein, which maintains plasmids at low copy number; rop
