[The description below was written by a language model from this plasmid's Addgene catalogue record and pLannotate feature annotations shown in this document.]
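Description:
qTAG-N-Blast-3xFLAG-LMNB1 is a CRISPR donor template built on a pUC19 backbone, designed to insert a blasticidin-resistance/3xFLAG cassette at the N-terminus of the endogenous human LMNB1 (lamin B1) locus. In E. coli it is maintained at high copy through the pUC-type ColE1 origin and selected with ampicillin via the β-lactamase gene and its own promoter. Remnants of the pUC19 cloning region (lacZα fragment, lac promoter, operator and CAP site) flank the insert, and the small bom, rop and lacI fragments picked up by annotation are backbone residue with no evident role in the design.

The roughly 2.1 kb insert consists of LMNB1 homology arms surrounding the tagging cassette. In the annotated sequence, the blasticidin S deaminase (BSD) coding sequence is bracketed by lox71 and lox66 sites, followed by a 3xFLAG epitope and then a fragment of the LMNB1 coding sequence that forms part of the downstream homology arm. No mammalian promoter is annotated, consistent with a design in which the cassette is expressed from the endogenous LMNB1 promoter only after correct in-frame integration. The stated purpose describes a 2A element between the marker and the tag, which would release BSD as a separate protein and leave 3xFLAG fused to lamin B1; the 2A itself is not called out in the feature table. The flanking mutant lox sites should allow Cre-mediated removal of the selection marker after edited cells are isolated.

The plasmid is meant to be co-transfected into human cells with a companion px330-PITCh-LMNB1 plasmid supplying the sgRNA. Blasticidin then enriches for edited cells, giving endogenously FLAG-tagged lamin B1 for detection or affinity purification.
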