Addgene plasmid #207777: qTAG-N-Blast-3xFLAG-LMNB1
Purpose: Donor template for Blast-2A-3xFLAG insertion into the N-terminus of the LMNB1 locus. To be co-transfected with sgRNA plasmid px330-PITCh-LMNB1 Addgene #207770
Depositing lab: Laurence Pelletier. Publication: qTAG: an adaptable plasmid scaffold for CRISPR-based endogenous tagging. Philip R, Sharma A, Matellan L, Erpf AC, Hsu WH, Tkach JM, Wyatt HDM, Pelletier L. EMBO J. 2024 Dec 12. doi: 10.1038/s44318-024-00337-5. PubMed 39668248.
Backbone
  Vector backbone: pUC19
  Backbone manufacturer: Invitrogen
  Backbone size w/o insert (bp): 2686
  Vector type: Mammalian Expression, CRISPR ; Donor Template
  Selectable markers: Blasticidin
Growth in bacteria
  Bacterial resistance: Ampicillin, 100 μg/mL
  Growth temperature: 37°C
  Growth strain: DH5alpha
  Copy number: High Copy
Gene/Insert
  Gene/Insert name: LMNB1 Homology Arms flanking a Blast-3xFLAG Cassette (alt name: LMNB1)
  Species: H. sapiens (human)
  Insert size (bp): 2108
  Entrez Gene: LMNB1 (a.k.a. ADLD, LMN, LMN2, LMNB, MCPH26)
  Cloning method: Unknown
  Sequencing primers: 5′ CTGCAAGGCGATTAAGTTGGGTAAC; 3′ GGCTCGTATGTTGTGTGGAATTGT
Terms and licenses: Academic/Nonprofit Terms; Industry Terms: Not Available to Industry
Depositor comments: To be co-transfected with sgRNA plasmid px330-PITCh-LMNB1 https://www.addgene.org/207770 . Please visit https://www.biorxiv.org/content/10.1101/2023.11.01.565029v3 for bioRxiv preprint.
How to cite: qTAG-N-Blast-3xFLAG-LMNB1 was a gift from Laurence Pelletier (Addgene plasmid # 207777 ; http://n2t.net/addgene:207777 ; RRID:Addgene_207777)
